Addgene plasmid #238244: PB_TetON_mCherry_P2AT2A_GFP-nb-2xKS_FtoG
Purpose: For integration of mCherry_P2AT2A_GFP-nb-2xKS_FtoG
Depositing lab: Denes Hnisz. Depositing organization: Max Planck Institute for Molecular Genetics. Publication: Probing condensate microenvironments with a micropeptide killswitch. Zhang Y, Stoppelkamp I, Fernandez-Pernas P, Allram M, Charman M, Magalhaes AP, Piedavent-Salomon M, Sommer G, Sung YC, Meyer K, Grams N, Halko E, Dongre S, Meierhofer D, Malszycki M, Ilik IA, Aktas T, Kraushar ML, Vastenhouw N, Weitzman MD, Grebien F, Niskanen H, Hnisz D. Nature. 2025 Jun 4. doi: 10.1038/s41586-025-09141-5. PubMed 40468084.
Backbone
  Vector backbone: PB-TetON
  Vector type: Mammalian Expression
Growth in bacteria
  Bacterial resistance: Ampicillin, 100 μg/mL
  Growth temperature: 37°C
  Growth strain: DH5alpha
  Copy number: High Copy
Gene/Insert
  Gene/Insert name: mCherry_P2AT2A_GFP-nb-2xKS_FtoG
  Species: H. sapiens (human)
  Cloning method: Gibson Cloning
Terms and licenses: Academic/Nonprofit Terms; Industry Terms: Not Available to Industry
How to cite: PB_TetON_mCherry_P2AT2A_GFP-nb-2xKS_FtoG was a gift from Denes Hnisz (Addgene plasmid # 238244 ; http://n2t.net/addgene:238244 ; RRID:Addgene_238244)
