[The description below was written by a language model from this plasmid's Addgene catalogue record and pLannotate feature annotations shown in this document.]
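Description:
PB_TetON_mCherry_P2AT2A_GFP-nb-2xKS_FtoG is a 9.0 kb mammalian expression plasmid on the PB-TetON backbone, intended, according to the record, for genomic integration of a doxycycline-inducible cassette. The "PB" prefix suggests piggyBac transposon delivery, but the automated annotation does not label any transposon terminal repeats, so this rests on the name and stated purpose. In E. coli it is maintained as a high-copy plasmid through a ColE1/pUC-type origin with ampicillin resistance. An f1 origin and remnants of lac/lacZα cloning-vector sequence are also present. The short hits to phage lambda portal protein are probably incidental backbone or stuffer matches.

The inducible unit is driven by the TRE3G Tet-responsive promoter and begins with mCherry. By the construct name, mCherry is followed by tandem P2A and T2A self-cleaving peptides and then a GFP-binding nanobody. The annotation software detects the nanobody only as an immunoglobulin heavy-chain variable-domain match. The nanobody carries two copies of "KS", the micropeptide killswitch of the associated publication, here in an "FtoG" form. That label presumably denotes phenylalanine-to-glycine substitutions, though the record does not explain it or say whether this is a control variant. The 2A arrangement should yield mCherry as a separate marker of induction alongside the nanobody fusion, which would be recruited to GFP-tagged proteins. An HSV TK polyadenylation signal follows.

A second, constitutive unit uses the EF-1α core promoter with an HTLV-1 LTR fragment to express an rtTA-type reverse Tet transactivator and puromycin N-acetyltransferase, ending in an SV40 poly(A) signal. This makes the system all-in-one, allowing puromycin selection of stable integrants and doxycycline-controlled expression. The publication title indicates use in probing condensate microenvironments.
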