Features (pLannotate 1.2.2; 24 found; start..end, strand, type, name):
     21..140     +  CDS            B (fragment): PORTL_LAMBD - Experimental evidence at protein level: Swiss-Prot protein existence level 1. Forms the portal vertex of the capsid (PubMed:6228056, PubMed:6232391). This portal plays critical roles in head assembly, genome packaging, neck/tail attachment, and genome ejection (Probable). The portal protein multimerizes as a single ring-shaped homododecamer arranged around a central channel (PubMed:6232391). Binds to the terminase subunits to form the packaging machine (PubMed:7799432). From Escherichia phage lambda (Bacteriophage lambda).
    658..1036    +  promoter       TRE3G promoter: 3rd-generation Tet-responsive promoter that can be activated by binding of Tet-On® 3G
   1055..1762    +  CDS            mCherry: mCherry is a basic (constitutively fluorescent) red fluorescent protein published in 2004, derived from Discosoma sp.. It is reported to be a very rapidly-maturing monomer with low acid sensitivity.
   1976..2353    +  CDS            HVM18_MOUSE: Experimental evidence at protein level: Swiss-Prot protein existence level 1. From Mus musculus (Mouse).
   2627..2675    +  polyA_signal   HSV TK poly(A) signal: herpes simplex virus thymidine kinase polyadenylation signal (Cole and Stacy, 1985)
   2766..2782    -  polyA_signal   bGH poly(A) signal (fragment): bovine growth hormone polyadenylation signal
   2906..3117    +  promoter       EF-1α core promoter: core promoter for human elongation factor EF-1α
   3130..3398    +  LTR            5' LTR (truncated): truncated 5' long terminal repeat (LTR) from human T-cell leukemia virus (HTLV) type 1
   3432..4129    +  CDS            rtTA3 (fragment): reverse tetracycline transactivator 3 activates expression from Tet-responsive promoters in the presence of doxycycline
   4059..4169    +  CDS            VP48: 3 tandem repeats of the minimal activation domain of herpes simplex virus VP16 (Cheng et al., 2013)
   4230..4829    +  CDS            PuroR: puromycin N-acetyltransferase; pac from Streptomyces alboniger; confers resistance to puromycin
   4830..4857    +  misc_feature   WPRE (fragment): woodchuck hepatitis virus posttranscriptional regulatory element
   4862..4983    +  polyA_signal   SV40 poly(A) signal: SV40 polyadenylation signal
   5001..5093    +  ncRNA          G-CSF SLDE: Accession: RF00183 - G-CSF factor stem-loop destabilising element (SLDE)
   5790..6257    +  CDS            B (fragment): PORTL_LAMBD - Experimental evidence at protein level: Swiss-Prot protein existence level 1. Forms the portal vertex of the capsid (PubMed:6228056, PubMed:6232391). This portal plays critical roles in head assembly, genome packaging, neck/tail attachment, and genome ejection (Probable). The portal protein multimerizes as a single ring-shaped homododecamer arranged around a central channel (PubMed:6232391). Binds to the terminase subunits to form the packaging machine (PubMed:7799432). From Escherichia phage lambda (Bacteriophage lambda).
   6295..6311    -  protein_bind   lac operator: The lac repressor binds to the lac operator to inhibit transcription in E. coli. This inhibition can be relieved by adding lactose or isopropyl-β-D-thiogalactopyranoside (IPTG). lac repressor encoded by lacI
   6319..6349    -  promoter       lac promoter: promoter for the E. coli lac operon
   6364..6385    -  protein_bind   CAP binding site: CAP binding activates transcription in the presence of cAMP. E. coli catabolite activator protein
   6398..6490    -  CDS            lacI (fragment): lac repressor; lacI; The lac repressor binds to the lac operator to inhibit transcription in E. coli. This inhibition can be relieved by adding lactose or isopropyl-β-D-thiogalactopyranoside (IPTG).
   6673..7261    -  rep_origin     ori: high-copy-number ColE1/pMB1/pBR322/pUC origin of replication
   7432..8292    -  CDS            AmpR: β-lactamase; bla; confers resistance to ampicillin, carbenicillin, and related antibiotics
   8293..8397    -  promoter       AmpR promoter: bla
   8450..8878    -  rep_origin     f1 ori (sequence partly withheld): f1 bacteriophage origin of replication; arrow indicates direction of (+) strand synthesis
   8883..19      -  CDS            lacZα (fragment) (across the origin): LacZα fragment of β-galactosidase; lacZ fragment
>Addgene plasmid #238244 | PB_TetON_mCherry_P2AT2A_GFP-nb-2xKS_FtoG | addgene full sequence | sequence record 474536 | Addgene NGS Result
GTAAAACGACGGCCAGTGAGCGCGCCTCGTTCATTCACGTTTTTGAACCCGTGGAGGACGGGCAGACTCG
CGGTGCAAATGTGTTTTACAGCGTGATGGAGCAGATGAAGATGCTCGACACGCTGCAGAACACGCAGCTA
GATTAACCCTAGAAAGATAATCATATTGTGACGTACGTTAAAGATAATCATGTGTAAAATTGACGCATGT
GTTTTATCGGTCTGTATATCGAGGTTTATTTATTAATTTGAATAGATATTAAGTTTTATTATATTTACAC
TTACATACTAATAATAAATTCAACAAACAATTTATTTATGTTTATTTATTTATTAAAAAAAACAAAAACT
CAAAATTTCTTCTATAAAGTAACAAAACTTTTATGAGGGACAGCCCCCCCCCAAAGCCCCCAGGGATGTA
ATTACGTCCCTCCCCCGCTAGGGGGCAGCAGCGAGCCGCCCGGGGCTCCGCTCCGGTCCGGCGCTCCCCC
CGCATCCCCGAGCCGGCAGCGTGCGGGGACAGCCCGGGCACGGGGAAGGTGGCACGGGATCGCTTTCCTC
TGAACGCTTCTCGCTGCTCTTTGAGCCTGCAGACACCTGGGGGGATACGGGGAAAAGGCCTCCACGGCCA
CTAGTCTTTCGTCTTCAAGAATTCCTCGAGTTTACTCCCTATCAGTGATAGAGAACGTATGAAGAGTTTA
CTCCCTATCAGTGATAGAGAACGTATGCAGACTTTACTCCCTATCAGTGATAGAGAACGTATAAGGAGTT
TACTCCCTATCAGTGATAGAGAACGTATGACCAGTTTACTCCCTATCAGTGATAGAGAACGTATCTACAG
TTTACTCCCTATCAGTGATAGAGAACGTATATCCAGTTTACTCCCTATCAGTGATAGAGAACGTATAAGC
TTTAGGCGTGTACGGTGGGCGCCTATAAAAGCAGAGCTCGTTTAGTGAACCGTCAGATCGCCTGGAGCAA
TTCCACAACACTTTTGTCTTATACCAACTTTCCGTACCACTTCCTACCCTCGTAAAGGTCTAGAGCTAGC
CACCATGGTTTCCAAAGGAGAGGAGGATAATATGGCTATAATTAAAGAGTTTATGCGGTTCAAGGTGCAT
ATGGAGGGATCTGTGAACGGTCACGAGTTCGAAATCGAGGGCGAAGGCGAGGGGCGACCCTATGAAGGGA
CACAGACGGCCAAACTGAAGGTGACCAAGGGTGGCCCCCTGCCTTTCGCCTGGGACATCCTGTCACCCCA
GTTTATGTACGGCTCTAAGGCTTACGTTAAGCACCCTGCCGATATTCCGGACTACTTGAAACTGAGCTTC
CCTGAAGGGTTCAAGTGGGAACGGGTAATGAATTTTGAGGATGGCGGTGTAGTCACAGTTACCCAGGACA
GCTCTCTTCAGGACGGAGAATTTATCTATAAGGTTAAACTTCGGGGCACTAACTTCCCATCAGACGGCCC
CGTGATGCAGAAGAAAACTATGGGCTGGGAAGCCAGCTCAGAACGCATGTATCCCGAGGACGGAGCACTG
AAGGGAGAAATCAAGCAGCGACTCAAGCTGAAGGATGGGGGACATTATGATGCTGAGGTCAAAACCACCT
ATAAGGCCAAGAAACCCGTTCAGCTTCCTGGGGCATACAACGTGAATATCAAACTGGATATTACATCCCA
TAACGAAGACTATACCATCGTGGAACAGTACGAGCGGGCCGAGGGCAGACATAGCACAGGGGGCATGGAT
GAATTGTACAAGGGAAGCGGAGCTACTAACTTCAGCCTGCTGAAGCAGGCTGGAGACGTGGAGGAGAACC
CTGGACCTGGAAGCGGAGAGGGCAGAGGAAGTCTTCTAACATGCGGTGACGTGGAGGAGAATCCCGGCCC
ATATCCGTACGACGTACCAGACTACGCACCTAAGAAGAAGAGGAAGGTTGGGGGAGGCGGCAGTGGCGGA
GGGGGATCTATGGCTCAGGTGCAGCTGGTGGAATCTGGCGGCAGACTGGTGCAGGCCGGCGATAGCCTGA
GACTGTCTTGTGCCGCCAGCGGCAGAACCTTCAGCACATCTGCCATGGCCTGGTTCAGACAGGCCCCTGG
CCGCGAGAGGGAATTTGTGGCCGCCATCACATGGACCGTGGGCAACACCATCCTGGGCGACAGCGTGAAG
GGCCGGTTCACCATCAGCCGGGACAGAGCCAAGAACACCGTGGACCTCCAGATGGACAACCTGGAACCCG
AGGACACCGCCGTGTACTACTGCTCCGCCAGATCCAGAGGCTACGTGCTGTCCGTGCTGCGGAGCGTGGA
CAGCTACGATTATTGGGGCCAGGGCACCCAAGTGACCGTGTCTGGCGGCGGAGGAAGCGGAGGCGGAGGA
TCTATGATGATGATGAATAAGTTGGTTCTAGCGCAGGGAGGAGGATCCTGTCTAATGATGATGATGAACA
AGTTGGTTCTTGCTCAGGGCGGGGGCTCTTGCCTTTAGTGTACAAGACCGGTTGACCGGTTAGTAATGAG
TTTAAACGGGGGAGGAAGACCGGTTGACCGGTTAGTAATGAGTTTAAACGGGGGAGGCTAACTGAAACAC
GGAAGGAGACAATACCGGAAGGAACCCGCGCTATGACGGCAATAAAAAGACAGAATAAAACGCACGGGTG
TTGGGTCGTTTGTTCATAAACGCGGGGTTCGGTCCCAGGGCTGGCACTCTGTCGATACCCCACCGAGACC
CCATTGGGGCCAATACGCCCGCGTTTCTTCCTTTTCCCCACCCCACCCCCCAAGTTCGGGTGAAGGCCCA
GGGCTCGCAGCCAACGTCGGGGCGGCAGGCCCTGCCATAGCAGATCTGCGAAATCGGATCCAGCTGAATC
TAAGTGGATCTGCGATCGCTCCGGTGCCCGTCAGTGGGCAGAGCGCACATCGCCCACAGTCCCCGAGAAG
TTGGGGGGAGGGGTCGGCAATTGAACGGGTGCCTAGAGAAGGTGGCGCGGGGTAAACTGGGAAAGTGATG
TCGTGTACTGGCTCCGCCTTTTTCCCGAGGGTGGGGGAGAACCGTATATAAGTGCAGTAGTCGCCGTGAA
CGTTCTTTTTCGCAACGGGTTTGCCGCCAGAACACAGCTGAAGCTTCGAGGGGCTCGCATCTCTCCTTCA
CGCGCCCGCCGCCCTACCTGAGGCCGCCATCCACGCCGGTTGAGTCGCGTTCTGCCGCCTCCCGCCTGTG
GTGCCTCCTGAACTGCGTCCGCCGTCTAGGTAAGTTTAAAGCTCAGGTCGAGACCGGGCCTTTGTCCGGC
GCTCCCTTGGAGCCTACCTAGACTCAGCCGGCTCTCCACGCTTTGCCTGACCCTGCTTGCTCAACTCTAC
GTCTTTGTTTCGTTTTCTGTTCTGCGCCGTTACAGATCTAAGCTGTGACCGGCGCCTACTCTAGAGCCGC
CATGTCTAGACTGGACAAGAGCAAAGTCATAAACTCTGCTCTGGAATTACTCAATGGAGTCGGTATCGAA
GGCCTGACGACAAGGAAACTCGCTCAAAAGCTGGGAGTTGAGCAGCCTACCCTGTACTGGCACGTGAAGA
ACAAGCGGGCCCTGCTCGATGCCCTGCCAATCGAGATGCTGGACAGGCATCATACCCACTCCTGCCCCCT
GGAAGGCGAGTCATGGCAAGACTTTCTGCGGAACAACGCCAAGTCATACCGCTGTGCTCTCCTCTCACAT
CGCGACGGGGCTAAAGTGCATCTCGGCACCCGCCCAACAGAGAAACAGTACGAAACCCTGGAAAATCAGC
TCGCGTTCCTGTGTCAGCAAGGCTTCTCCCTGGAGAACGCACTGTACGCTCTGTCCGCCGTGGGCCACTT
TACACTGGGCTGCGTATTGGAGGAACAGGAGCATCAAGTAGCAAAAGAGGAAAGAGAGACACCTACCACC
GATTCTATGCCCCCACTTCTGAAACAAGCAATTGAGCTGTTCGACCGGCAGGGAGCCGAACCTGCCTTCC
TTTTCGGCCTGGAACTAATCATATGTGGCCTGGAGAAACAGCTAAAGTGCGAAAGCGGCGGGCCGACCGA
CGCCCTTGACGATTTTGACTTAGACATGCTCCCAGCCGATGCCCTTGACGACTTTGACCTTGATATGCTG
CCTGCTGACGCTCTTGACGATTTTGACCTTGACATGCTCCCCGGGGAGGGCAGAGGAAGTCTTCTAACAT
GCGGTGACGTGGAGGAGAATCCCGGCCCTATGACCGAGTACAAGCCCACGGTGCGCCTCGCCACCCGCGA
CGACGTCCCCAGGGCCGTACGCACCCTCGCCGCCGCGTTCGCCGACTACCCCGCCACGCGCCACACCGTC
GATCCGGACCGCCACATCGAGCGGGTCACCGAGCTGCAAGAACTCTTCCTCACGCGCGTCGGGCTCGACA
TCGGCAAGGTGTGGGTCGCGGACGACGGCGCCGCGGTGGCGGTCTGGACCACGCCGGAGAGCGTCGAAGC
GGGGGCGGTGTTCGCCGAGATCGGCCCGCGCATGGCCGAGTTGAGCGGTTCCCGGCTGGCCGCGCAGCAA
CAGATGGAAGGCCTCCTGGCGCCGCACCGGCCCAAGGAGCCCGCGTGGTTCCTGGCCACCGTCGGCGTCT
CGCCCGACCACCAGGGCAAGGGTCTGGGCAGCGCCGTCGTGCTCCCCGGAGTGGAGGCGGCCGAGCGCGC
CGGGGTGCCCGCCTTCCTGGAGACCTCCGCGCCCCGCAACCTCCCCTTCTACGAGCGGCTCGGCTTCACC
GTCACCGCCGACGTCGAGGTGCCCGAAGGACCGCGCACCTGGTGCATGACCCGCAAGCCCGGTGCCTGAA
ATCAACCTCTGGATTACAAAATTTGTGGGTAAACTTGTTTATTGCAGCTTATAATGGTTACAAATAAAGC
AATAGCATCACAAATTTCACAAATAAAGCATTTTTTTCACTGCATTCTAGTTGTGGTTTGTCCAAACTCA
TCAATGTATCTTATCATGTCTGGAATTGACTCAAATGATGTCAATTAGTCTATCAGAAGCTCATCTGGTC
TCCCTTCCGGGGGACAAGACATCCCTGTTTAATATTTAAACAGCAGTGTTCCCAAACTGGGTTCTTATAT
CCCTTGCTCTGGTCAACCAGGTTGCAGGGTTTCCTGTCCTCACAGGAACGAAGTCCCTAAAGAAACAGTG
GCAGCCAGGTTTAGCCCCGGAATTGACTGGATTCCTTTTTTAGGGCCCATTGGTATGGCTTTTTCCCCGT
ATCCCCCCAGGTGTCTGCAGGCTCAAAGAGCAGCGAGAAGCGTTCAGAGGAAAGCGATCCCGTGCCACCT
TCCCCGTGCCCGGGCTGTCCCCGCACGCTGCCGGCTCGGGGATGCGGGGGGAGCGCCGGACCGGAGCGGA
GCCCCGGGCGGCTCGCTGCTGCCCCCTAGCGGGGGAGGGACGTAATTACATCCCTGGGGGCTTTGGGGGG
GGGCTGTCCCTGATATCTATAACAAGAAAATATATATATAATAAGTTATCACGTAAGTAGAACATGAAAT
AACAATATAATTATCGTATGAGTTAAATCTTAAAAGTCACGTAAAAGATAATCATGCGTCATTTTGACTC
ACGCGGTCGTTATAGTTCAAAATCAGTGACACTTACCGCATTGACAAGCACGCCTCACGGGAGCTCCAAG
CGGCGACTGAGATGTCCTAAATGCACAGCGACGGATTCGCGCTATTTAGAAAGAGAGAGCAATATTTCAA
GAATGCATGCGTCAATTTTACGCAGACTATCTTTCTAGGGTTAATCTAGCTGCATCAGGATCATATCGTC
GGGTCTTTTTTCCGGCTCAGTCATCGCCCAAGCTGGCGCTATCTGGGCATCGGGGAGGAAGAAGCCCGTG
CCTTTTCCCGCGAGGTTGAAGCGGCATGGAAAGAGTTTGCCGAGGATGACTGCTGCTGCATTGACGTTGA
GCGAAAACGCACGTTTACCATGATGATTCGGGAAGGTGTGGCCATGCACGCCTTTAACGGTGAACTGTTC
GTTCAGGCCACCTGGGATACCAGTTCGTCGCGGCTTTTCCGGACACAGTTCCGGATGGTCAGCCCGAAGC
GCATCAGCAACCCGAACAATACCGGCGACAGCCGGAACTGCCGTGCCGGTGTGCAGATTAATGACAGCGG
TGCGGCGCTGGGATATTACGTCAGCGAGGACGGGTATCCTGGCTGGATGCCGCAGAAATGGACATGGATA
CCCCGTGAGTTACCCGGCGGGCGCGCTTGGCGTAATCATGGTCATAGCTGTTTCCTGTGTGAAATTGTTA
TCCGCTCACAATTCCACACAACATACGAGCCGGAAGCATAAAGTGTAAAGCCTGGGGTGCCTAATGAGTG
AGCTAACTCACATTAATTGCGTTGCGCTCACTGCCCGCTTTCCAGTCGGGAAACCTGTCGTGCCAGCTGC
ATTAATGAATCGGCCAACGCGCGGGGAGAGGCGGTTTGCGTATTGGGCGCTCTTCCGCTTCCTCGCTCAC
TGACTCGCTGCGCTCGGTCGTTCGGCTGCGGCGAGCGGTATCAGCTCACTCAAAGGCGGTAATACGGTTA
TCCACAGAATCAGGGGATAACGCAGGAAAGAACATGTGAGCAAAAGGCCAGCAAAAGGCCAGGAACCGTA
AAAAGGCCGCGTTGCTGGCGTTTTTCCATAGGCTCCGCCCCCCTGACGAGCATCACAAAAATCGACGCTC
AAGTCAGAGGTGGCGAAACCCGACAGGACTATAAAGATACCAGGCGTTTCCCCCTGGAAGCTCCCTCGTG
CGCTCTCCTGTTCCGACCCTGCCGCTTACCGGATACCTGTCCGCCTTTCTCCCTTCGGGAAGCGTGGCGC
TTTCTCATAGCTCACGCTGTAGGTATCTCAGTTCGGTGTAGGTCGTTCGCTCCAAGCTGGGCTGTGTGCA
CGAACCCCCCGTTCAGCCCGACCGCTGCGCCTTATCCGGTAACTATCGTCTTGAGTCCAACCCGGTAAGA
CACGACTTATCGCCACTGGCAGCAGCCACTGGTAACAGGATTAGCAGAGCGAGGTATGTAGGCGGTGCTA
CAGAGTTCTTGAAGTGGTGGCCTAACTACGGCTACACTAGAAGAACAGTATTTGGTATCTGCGCTCTGCT
GAAGCCAGTTACCTTCGGAAAAAGAGTTGGTAGCTCTTGATCCGGCAAACAAACCACCGCTGGTAGCGGT
GGTTTTTTTGTTTGCAAGCAGCAGATTACGCGCAGAAAAAAAGGATCTCAAGAAGATCCTTTGATCTTTT
CTACGGGGTCTGACGCTCAGTGGAACGAAAACTCACGTTAAGGGATTTTGGTCATGAGATTATCAAAAAG
GATCTTCACCTAGATCCTTTTAAATTAAAAATGAAGTTTTAAATCAATCTAAAGTATATATGAGTAAACT
TGGTCTGACAGTTACCAATGCTTAATCAGTGAGGCACCTATCTCAGCGATCTGTCTATTTCGTTCATCCA
TAGTTGCCTGACTCCCCGTCGTGTAGATAACTACGATACGGGAGGGCTTACCATCTGGCCCCAGTGCTGC
AATGATACCGCGAGACCCACGCTCACCGGCTCCAGATTTATCAGCAATAAACCAGCCAGCCGGAAGGGCC
GAGCGCAGAAGTGGTCCTGCAACTTTATCCGCCTCCATCCAGTCTATTAATTGTTGCCGGGAAGCTAGAG
TAAGTAGTTCGCCAGTTAATAGTTTGCGCAACGTTGTTGCCATTGCTACAGGCATCGTGGTGTCACGCTC
GTCGTTTGGTATGGCTTCATTCAGCTCCGGTTCCCAACGATCAAGGCGAGTTACATGATCCCCCATGTTG
TGCAAAAAAGCGGTTAGCTCCTTCGGTCCTCCGATCGTTGTCAGAAGTAAGTTGGCCGCAGTGTTATCAC
TCATGGTTATGGCAGCACTGCATAATTCTCTTACTGTCATGCCATCCGTAAGATGCTTTTCTGTGACTGG
TGAGTACTCAACCAAGTCATTCTGAGAATAGTGTATGCGGCGACCGAGTTGCTCTTGCCCGGCGTCAATA
CGGGATAATACCGCGCCACATAGCAGAACTTTAAAAGTGCTCATCATTGGAAAACGTTCTTCGGGGCGAA
AACTCTCAAGGATCTTACCGCTGTTGAGATCCAGTTCGATGTAACCCACTCGTGCACCCAACTGATCTTC
AGCATCTTTTACTTTCACCAGCGTTTCTGGGTGAGCAAAAACAGGAAGGCAAAATGCCGCAAAAAAGGGA
ATAAGGGCGACACGGAAATGTTGAATACTCATACTCTTCCTTTTTCAATATTATTGAAGCATTTATCAGG
GTTATTGTCTCATGAGCGGATACATATTTGAATGTATTTAGAAAAATAAACAAATAGGGGTTCCGCGCAC
ATTTCCCCGAAAAGTGCCACCTAAATTGTAAGCGTTAATATTTTGTTAAAATTCGCGTTAAATTTTTGTT
AAATCAGCTCATTTTTTAACCAATAGGCCGAAATCGGCAAAATCCCTTATAAATCAAAAGAATAGACCGA
GATAGGGT
[37 nt withheld, positions 8549-8585]
AAAGAACGTGGACTCCAACGTCAAAGG
[49 nt withheld, positions 8613-8661]
T
[91 nt withheld, positions 8663-8753]
G
[124 nt withheld, positions 8755-8878]
CCCATTCGCCATTCAGGCTGCGCAACTGTTGGGAAGGGCGATCGGTGCGGGCCTCTTCGCTATTACGCCA
GCTGGCGAAAGGGGGATGTGCTGCAAGGCGATTAAGTTGGGTAACGCCAGGGTTTTCCCAGTCACGACGT
T
